Addgene plasmid #41460: TAL-3AA4
Depositing lab: Veit Hornung. Depositing organization: Universitaetsklinikum Bonn. Publication: A ligation-independent cloning technique for high-throughput assembly of transcription activator-like effector genes. Schmid-Burgk JL, Schmidt T, Kaiser V, Honing K, Hornung V. Nat Biotechnol. 2012 Dec 16. doi: 10.1038/nbt.2460. PubMed 23242165.
Backbone
  Vector backbone: pPCR-Script Amp SK(+)
  Backbone manufacturer: Stratagene
  Backbone size w/o insert (bp): 2961
  Vector type: PCR Cloning Vector
Growth in bacteria
  Bacterial resistance: Ampicillin, 100 μg/mL
  Growth temperature: 37°C
  Growth strain: DH10B
  Copy number: High Copy
Gene/Insert
  Gene/Insert name: 3AA4
  Species: Synthetic
  Insert size (bp): 256
  Cloning method: Unknown
  Sequencing primers: 5′ M13_pUC_fwd; 3′ M13_pUC_rev
Terms and licenses: Academic/Nonprofit Terms; Industry Terms: Not Available to Industry
How to cite: TAL-3AA4 was a gift from Veit Hornung (Addgene plasmid # 41460 ; http://n2t.net/addgene:41460 ; RRID:Addgene_41460)
