[The description below was written by a language model from this plasmid's Addgene catalogue record.]
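Description:
TAL-3AA4 is a small bacterial cloning plasmid built on the pPCR-Script Amp SK(+) backbone, a commercial PCR cloning vector of about 3 kb. It is maintained at high copy number in E. coli and selected with ampicillin. The record gives no feature table, so individual backbone elements such as the origin of replication or any phage origin are not listed. However, the insert is flanked by the standard M13/pUC forward and reverse primer sites, which are recorded as the sequencing primers. This is a storage and propagation vector rather than an expression construct, and no promoter intended to drive the insert is stated.

The payload is a 256 bp synthetic insert named 3AA4. The associated publication describes a ligation-independent cloning method for high-throughput assembly of transcription activator-like effector (TALE) genes, so this plasmid is evidently one member of a library of prefabricated building blocks for that system. In such a system, short fragments encoding TALE repeat units are joined in a defined order to build a custom DNA-binding domain. An insert of this size would fit a fragment holding a small number of TALE repeats, since each repeat is roughly 100 bp, and the name may encode the position in the assembly and the base specificities of the repeats. The record does not spell out this naming scheme, the repeat-variable residues or the target bases, so those points remain inference. The method used to clone the insert is listed as unknown. The plasmid's typical use is as a source of this module when assembling designer TALE genes, such as TALE nucleases or TALE-based transcriptional regulators.
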