>Addgene plasmid #41460 | TAL-3AA4 | depositor partial sequence | sequence record 55329 | TAL-3AA4 sequence 256 bps
GAATGCAGCCAGGCACACGGGCTTACTCCCGATCAAGTTGTGGCCATTGCCAGCAACATCGGAGGGAAAC
AAGCATTGGAGACTGTCCAACGGCTCCTTCCCGTGTTGTGTCAAGCCCACGGTTTGACCCCTGCACAAGT
GGTCGCCATCGCCTCCAACATCGGCGGTAAGCAGGCCCTGGAAACAGTGCAGCGCCTGCTGCCTGTGCTG
TGCCAGGATCATGGACTGACCCCAGACCAGGTTGTCGCCTGCATTC
