>Addgene plasmid #41460 | TAL-3AA4 | addgene partial sequence | sequence record 55876 | M13_pUC_fwd
AGCGCGCGTAATACGACTCACTATAGGGCGAATTGGGTACCGGGCCCCCCCTCGAGGTCGACGGTATCGA
TAAGCTTGATATTTGGGAATGCAGGCGACAACCTGGTCTGGGGTCAGTCCATGATCCTGGCACAGCACAG
GCAGCAGGCGCTGCACTGTTTCCAGGGCCTGCTTACCGCCGATGTTGGAGGCGATGGCGACCACTTGTGC
AGGGGTCAAACCGTGGGCTTGACACAACACGGGAAGGAGCCGTTGGACAGTCTCCAATGCTTGTTTCCCT
CCGATGTTGCTGGCAATGGCCACAACTTGATCGGGAGTAAGCCCGTGTGCCTGGCTGCATTCATTTGGAT
CGAATTCCTGCAGCCCGGGGGATCCGCCCGGGCTAGAGCGGCCGCCACCGCGGTGGAGCTCCAGCTTTTG
TTCCCTTTAGTGAGGGTTAATTGCGCGCTTGGCGTAATCATGGTCATAGCTGTTTCCTGTGTGAAATTGT
TATCCGCTCACAATTCCACACAACATACGAGCCGGAAGCATAAAGTGTAAAGCCTGGGGTGCCTAATGAG
TGAGCTAACTCACATTAATTGCGTTGCGCTCACTGCCCGCTTTCCAGTCGGGAAACCTGTCGTGCCAGCT
GCATTAATGAATCGGCCAACGCGCGGGGAGAGGCGGTTTGCGTATTGGGCGCTCTTCCGCTTCCTCGCTC
ACTGACTCGCTGCGCTCGGTCGTTCGGCTGCGGCGAGCGGTATCAGCTCACTCAAAGGCGGTAATACGGT
TATCCACAGAATCAGGGGATAACGCAGGAAAGAACATGTGAGCAAAAGGCCAGCAAAAGGCCAGGAACCG
TAAAAAGGCCGCGTTGCTGGCGTTTTTCCATAGGCTCCGCCCCCCTGACGAGCATCACAA
